>Addgene plasmid #43121 | I-GCTG | depositor partial sequence | sequence record 58386 | I-GCTG sequence 424 bps
CGTCTCCTGACCCCAGAGCAGGTCGTGGCAATCGCGAGCAATAACGGCGGAAAACAGGCTTTGGAAACGG
TGCAGAGGCTCCTTCCAGTGCTGTGCCAAGCGCACGGACTCACCCCAGAGCAGGTCGTGGCGATCGCAAG
CCACGACGGAGGAAAGCAAGCCTTGGAAACAGTACAGAGGCTGTTGCCTGTGCTGTGCCAAGCGCACGGC
CTCACCCCAGAGCAGGTCGTGGCCATTGCCTCGAATGGAGGGGGCAAACAGGCGTTGGAAACCGTACAAC
GATTGCTGCCGGTGCTGTGCCAAGCGCACGGATTAACCCCAGAGCAGGTCGTGGCAATCGCGAGCAATAA
CGGCGGAAAACAGGCTTTGGAAACGGTGCAGAGGCTCCTTCCAGTGCTGTGCCAAGCGCACGGCTTAAGA
GACG
