>Addgene plasmid #43121 | I-GCTG | addgene partial sequence | sequence record 60320 | M13-F20 5'-TGTAAAACGACGGCCAGT-3'
CTATAGGGCGAATTGGGCCCTCTAGATGCATGCTCGAGCGGCCGCCAGTGTGATGGATATCTGCAGAATT
CGCCCTTATATAGATGCCGTCCTAGCGCGTCTCCTGACCCCAGAGCAGGTCGTGGCAATCGCGAGCAATA
ACGGCGGAAAACAGGCTTTGGAAACGGTGCAGAGGCTCCTTCCAGTGCTGTGCCAAGCGCACGGACTCAC
CCCAGAGCAGGTCGTGGCGATCGCAAGCCACGACGGAGGAAAGCAAGCCTTGGAAACAGTACAGAGGCTG
TTGCCTGTGCTGTGCCAAGCGCACGGCCTCACCCCAGAGCAGGTCGTGGCCATTGCCTCGAATGGAGGGG
GCAAACAGGCGTTGGAAACCGTACAACGATTGCTGCCGGTGCTGTGCCAAGCGCACGGATTAACCCCAGA
GCAGGTCGTGGCAATCGCGAGCAATAACGGCGGAAAACAGGCTTTGGAAACGGTGCAGAGGCTCCTTCCA
GTGCTGTGCCAAGCGCACGGCTTAAGAGACGTGGGCACAGGAAAGATACTTAAGGGCGAATTCCAGCACA
CTGGCGGCCGTTACTAGTGGATCCGAGCTCGGTACCAAGCTTGATGCATAGCTTGAGTATTCTATAGTGT
CACCTAAATAGCTTGGCGTAATCATGGTCATAGCTGTTTCCTGTGTGAAATTGTTATCCGCTCACAATTC
CACACAACATACGAGCCGGAAGCATAAAGTGTAAAGCCTGGGGTGCCTAATGAGTGAGCTAACTCACATT
AATTGCGTTGCGCTCACTGCCCGCTTTCCAGTCGGGAAACCTGTCGTGCCAGCTGCATTAATGAATCGGC
CAACGCGCGGGGAGAGGCGGTTTGCGTATTGGGCGCTCTTCCGCTTCCTCGCTCACTGACTCGCTGCGCT
CGGTCGTT
