[The description below was written by a language model from this plasmid's Addgene catalogue record.]
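Description:
I-GCTG is a bacterial cloning plasmid built on the commercial pCRII-TOPO backbone (about 4 kb without insert), into which a 424 bp synthetic fragment was placed by TOPO cloning. It is a high-copy plasmid maintained in E. coli, and the record lists both ampicillin and kanamycin resistance, consistent with the two selectable markers carried by this backbone. The insert sits between the T7 and M13 reverse priming sites, which are the recorded sequencing primers for checking it from either side. No feature table is provided, so the origin of replication and other backbone elements are not itemised in the record. There are no eukaryotic promoters, tags or reporters listed, and the plasmid is not described as an expression vector.

The record does not spell out what the insert encodes beyond its name and synthetic origin. The plasmid was deposited in connection with a TALEN genome-editing system for generating human stem cell-based disease models. In that context, the name plausibly denotes a pre-assembled block of TAL effector repeats recognising the four-base target GCTG, with the "I" prefix perhaps marking its position or series within a library of such modules. This reading is also roughly compatible with the insert size, since four TALE repeats of about 100 bp each would account for most of it, but it remains an inference rather than a stated fact. On that interpretation, the plasmid is a storage and source clone. The repeat module would be excised or amplified from it and combined with other modules to build a full-length TALE DNA-binding array, rather than being used directly in cells.
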