Addgene plasmid #43121: I-GCTG
Depositing lab: Chad Cowan & Kiran Musunuru. Depositing organization: Harvard University. Publication: A TALEN Genome-Editing System for Generating Human Stem Cell-Based Disease Models. Ding Q, Lee YK, Schaefer EA, Peters DT, Veres A, Kim K, Kuperwasser N, Motola DL, Meissner TB, Hendriks WT, Trevisan M, Gupta RM, Moisan A, Banks E, Friesen M, Schinzel RT, Xia F, Tang A, Xia Y, Figueroa E, Wann A, Ahfeldt T, Daheron L, Zhang F, Rubin LL, Peng LF, Chung RT, Musunuru K, Cowan CA. Cell Stem Cell. 2012 Dec 12. pii: S1934-5909(12)00645-5. doi: 10.1016/j.stem.2012.11.011. PubMed 23246482.
Backbone
  Vector backbone: pCRII-TOPO
  Backbone manufacturer: Invitrogen
  Backbone size w/o insert (bp): 3973
  Vector type: Bacterial Cloning
Growth in bacteria
  Bacterial resistance: Ampicillin and Kanamycin, 100 & 50 μg/mL
  Growth temperature: 37°C
  Growth strain: Top10
  Copy number: High Copy
Gene/Insert
  Gene/Insert name: I-GCTG
  Species: Synthetic
  Insert size (bp): 424
  Cloning method: TOPO Cloning
  Sequencing primers: 5′ T7; 3′ M13-rev
Terms and licenses: Academic/Nonprofit Terms; Industry Terms: Not Available to Industry
How to cite: I-GCTG was a gift from Chad Cowan & Kiran Musunuru (Addgene plasmid # 43121 ; http://n2t.net/addgene:43121 ; RRID:Addgene_43121)
